Addgene plasmid #57633: tdEos-LC-Myosin-N-7
Purpose: Localization: Light Chain Myosin, Excitation: 505 / 569, Emission: 516 / 581
Depositing lab: Michael Davidson.
Backbone
  Vector backbone: tdEos-N1
  Backbone size w/o insert (bp): 4750
  Vector type: Mammalian Expression
  Selectable markers: Neomycin (select with G418)
Growth in bacteria
  Bacterial resistance: Kanamycin, 50 μg/mL
  Growth temperature: 37°C
  Growth strain: DH5alpha
  Copy number: High Copy
Gene/Insert
  Gene/Insert name: LC-Myosin (alt name: NM_172118.1)
  Species: M. musculus (mouse)
  Promoter: CMV
  Tag / fusion protein: tdEos (C terminal on backbone)
  Cloning method: Unknown
  Sequencing primers: 5′ CMV-F; 3′ SV40pA-R
Terms and licenses: Academic/Nonprofit Terms; Industry Terms
Depositor comments: . Excitation = 505 / 569; Emission = 516 / 581
How to cite: tdEos-LC-Myosin-N-7 was a gift from Michael Davidson (Addgene plasmid # 57633 ; http://n2t.net/addgene:57633 ; RRID:Addgene_57633)
