[The description below was written by a language model from this plasmid's Addgene catalogue record.]
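Description:
tdEos-LC-Myosin-N-7 is a mammalian expression plasmid built on the tdEos-N1 backbone (about 4.75 kb without insert), an N1-style fusion vector in which a gene of interest is placed upstream of the fluorescent protein coding sequence. It is maintained as a high-copy plasmid in E. coli under kanamycin selection, and it carries a neomycin resistance marker so that transfected mammalian cells can be selected with G418. No feature table accompanies the record, so the origin of replication and the exact layout of the marker cassette are not stated. The use of an SV40 polyA reverse sequencing primer suggests that an SV40 polyadenylation signal lies downstream of the fusion.

The payload is a mouse myosin light chain coding sequence expressed from the CMV promoter, a strong constitutive promoter in most mammalian cell lines. The insert is fused at its C terminus to tdEos, the tandem-dimer form of the photoconvertible protein Eos. The "N-7" in the name probably refers to a seven-residue linker between the two parts, but the record does not confirm this, and the cloning method is listed as unknown. The two excitation/emission pairs recorded (505/516 nm and 569/581 nm) correspond to the green state and the red state of Eos, which converts from green to red on irradiation with violet or near-UV light. The stated purpose is localization of myosin light chain. The construct is therefore suited to live-cell imaging of myosin-containing structures, and the photoconvertible tag also makes it suitable for tracking of selected protein pools or single-molecule localization microscopy.
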