>Addgene plasmid #57633 | tdEos-LC-Myosin-N-7 | depositor partial sequence | sequence record 88786 | insert sequence
AATCCGCTAGCGCTACCGGACTCAGATCTCGAGCTCAAGCTTATGTCGAGCAAGAGAGCCAAGGCCAAGA
CCACCAAGAAGAGGCCCCAGAGGGCTACGTCCAATGTCTTCGCCATGTTTGACCAGTCCCAGATCCAGGA
GTTTAAGGAGGCCTTCAACATGATTGATCAGAACCGCGATGGCTTCATTGATAAGGAGGACCTGCACGAC
ATGTTGGCCTCTCTGGGGAAGAACCCCACAGACGAGTACCTGGAGGGCATGATGAACGAGGCGCCAGGGC
CCATCAACTTCACCATGTTCCTCACAATGTTTGGGGAGAAGCTGAACGGCACAGACCCCGAGGATGTGAT
CCGCAATGCCTTTGCCTGCTTTGATGAGGAGGCCTCAGGCTTCATCCACGAGGACCACCTGAGGGAGCTG
CTCACCACCATGGGCGACCGATTCACGGATGAGGAGGTGGACGAGATGTACCGCGAGGCACCCATTGATA
AGAAGGGCAACTTCAACTACGTGGAGTTCACTCGCATCCTCAAACACGGCGCCAAGGACAAGGACGACCT
GGATCCACCGGTCGCCACCATGAGTGCGATTAAGCCAGACATGAAGATCAACCTCCGTATGGAAGGCAAC
GTAAACGGGCACCACTTTGTGATCGACGGAGATGGTACAGGCAAGCCTTTTGAGGGAAAACAGAGTATGG
ATCTTGAAGTCAAAGAGGGCGGACCTCTGCCTTTTGCCTTTGATATCCTGACCACTGCATTCCATTACGG
CAACAGGGTATTCGCCGAATATCCAGACCACATACAAGACTATTTTAAGCAGTCGTTTCCTAAGGGGTAT
TCGTGGGAACGAAGCTTGACTTTCGAAGACGGGGGCATTTGCATTGCCAGAAACGACATAACAATGGAAG
GGGACACTTTCTATAATAAAGTTCGATTTCACGGTGTAAACTTTCCCGCCAATGGTCCAGTTATGCAGAA
GAAGACGCTGAAATGGGAGCCCTCCACTGAGAAAATGTATGTGCGTGATGGAGTGCTGACTGGTGATATT
CGCATGGCTTTGTTGCTTGAAGGAAATGCCCATTACCGATGTGACTTCAGAACTACTTACAAAGCTAAGG
AGAAGGGTGTCAAGTTACCAGGCTACCACTTTGTGGACCACTGCATTGAGATTTTAAGCCATGACAAAGA
TTACAACAAGGTTAAGCTGTATGAGCATGCTGTTGCTCATTCTGGATTGCCTGACAATGCCAGACGATCC
GGTAGCGGTCACGGTACTGGTTCTACTGGTTCTGGTTCTTCTGAGAGTGCGATTAAGCCAGACATGAAGA
TCAACCTCCGTATGGAAGGCAACGTAAACGGGCACCACTTTGTGATCGACGGAGATGGTACAGGCAAGCC
TTTTGAGGGAAAACAGAGTATGGATCTTGAAGTCAAAGAGGGCGGACCTCTGCCTTTTGCCTTTGATATC
CTGACCACTGCATTCCATTACGGCAACAGGGTATTCGCCGAATATCCAGACCACATACAAGACTATTTTA
AGCAGTCGTTTCCTAAGGGGTATTCGTGGGAACGAAGCTTGACTTTCGAAGACGGGGGCATTTGCATTGC
CAGAAACGACATAACAATGGAAGGGGACACTTTCTATAATAAAGTTCGATTTCACGGTGTAAACTTTCCC
GCCAATGGTCCAGTTATGCAGAAGAAGACGCTGAAATGGGAGCCCTCCACTGAGAAAATGTATGTGCGTG
ATGGAGTGCTGACTGGTGATATTCGCATGGCTTTGTTGCTTGAAGGAAATGCCCATTACCGATGTGACTT
CAGAACTACTTACAAAGCTAAGGAGAAGGGTGTCAAGTTACCAGGCTACCACTTTGTGGACCACTGCATT
GAGATTTTAAGCCATGACAAAGATTACAACAAGGTTAAGCTGTATGAGCATGCTGTTGCTCATTCTGGAT
TGCCTGACAATGCCAGACGATAAGCGGCCGCGACTCTAGATCATAATCAGCCATACCACATTT
