>Addgene plasmid #57633 | tdEos-LC-Myosin-N-7 | addgene partial sequence | sequence record 124111 | CMV-F 5'-CGCAAATGGGCGGTAGGCGTG-3'
AGCAGAGCTGGTTTAGTGAACCGTCAGATCCGCTAGCGCTACCGGACTCAGATCTCGAGCTCAAGCTTAT
GTCGAGCAAGAGAGCCAAGGCCAAGACCACCAAGAAGAGGCCCCAGAGGGCTACGTCCAATGTCTTCGCC
ATGTTTGACCAGTCCCAGATCCAGGAGTTTAAGGAGGCCTTCAACATGATTGATCAGAACCGCGATGGCT
TCATTGATAAGGAGGACCTGCACGACATGTTGGCCTCTCTGGGGAAGAACCCCACAGACGAGTACCTGGA
GGGCATGATGAACGAGGCGCCAGGGCCCATCAACTTCACCATGTTCCTCACAATGTTTGGGGAGAAGCTG
AACGGCACAGACCCCGAGGATGTGATCCGCAATGCCTTTGCCTGCTTTGATGAGGAGGCCTCAGGCTTCA
TCCACGAGGACCACCTGAGGGAGCTGCTCACCACCATGGGCGACCGATTCACGGATGAGGAGGTGGACGA
GATGTACCGCGAGGCACCCATTGATAAGAAGGGCAACTTCAACTACGTGGAGTTCACTCGCATCCTCAAA
CACGGCGCCAAGGACAAGGACGACCTGGATCCACCGGTCGCCACCATGAGTGCGATTAAGCCAGACATGA
AGATCAACCTCCGTATGGAAGGCAACGTAAACGGGCACCACTTTGTGATCGACGGAGATGGTACAGGCAA
GCCTTTTGAGGGAAAACAGAGTATGGATCTTGAAGTCAAAGAGGGCGGACCTCTGCCTTTTGCCTTTGAT
ATCCTGACCACTGCATTCCATTACGGCAAC
