>Addgene plasmid #57633 | tdEos-LC-Myosin-N-7 | addgene partial sequence | sequence record 124742 | SV40pA-R 5'-GAAATTTGTGATGCTATTGC-3'
TTACAACAACAATTGCATTCATTTTATGTTTCAGGTTCAGGGGGAGGTGTGGGAGGTTTTTTAAAGCAAG
TAAAACCTCTACAAATGTGGTATGGCTGATTATGATCTAGAGTCGCGGCCGCTTATCGTCTGGCATTGTC
AGGCAATCCAGAATGAGCAACAGCATGCTCATACAGCTTAACCTTGTTGTAATCTTTGTCATGGCTTAAA
ATCTCAATGCAGTGGTCCACAAAGTGGTAGCCTGGTAACTTGACACCCTTCTCCTTAGCTTTGTAAGTAG
TTCTGAAGTCACATCGGTAATGGGCATTTCCTTCAAGCAACAAAGCCATGCGAATATCACCAGTCAGCAC
TCCATCACGCACATACATTTTCTCAGTGGAGGGCTCCCATTTCAGCGTCTTCTTCTGCATAACTGGACCA
TTGGCGGGAAAGTTTACACCGTGAAATCGAACTTTATTATAGAAAGTGTCCCCTTCCATTGTTATGTCGT
TTCTGGCAATGCAAATGCCCCCGTCTTCGAAAGTCAAGCTTCGTTCCCACGAATACCCCTTAGGAAACGA
CTGCTTAAAATAGTCTTGTATGTGGTCTGGATATTCGGCGAATACCCTGTTGCCGTAATGGAATGCAGTG
GTCAGGATATCAAAGGCAAAAGGCAGAGGTCCGCCCTCTTTGACTTCAAGATCCATACTCTGTTTTCCCT
CAAAAGGCTTGCCTGTACCATCTCCGTCGATCACAAAGTGGTGCCCGTTTACGTTGCCTTCCATACGGAG
GTTGATCTTCATGTCTGGCTTAATCGCACT
